>Addgene plasmid #236902 | IFIH1-HiBiT Fusion Vector | depositor full sequence | sequence record 470592 | IFIH1-HiBiT Fusion Vector sequence 7353 bps
TCAATATTGGCCATTAGCCATATTATTCATTGGTTATATAGCATAAATCAATATTGGCTATTGGCCATTG
CATACGTTGTATCTATATCATAATATGTACATTTATATTGGCTCATGTCCAATATGACCGCCATGTTGGC
ATTGATTATTGACTAGTTATTAATAGTAATCAATTACGGGGTCATTAGTTCATAGCCCATATATGGAGTT
CCGCGTTACATAACTTACGGTAAATGGCCCGCCTGGCTGACCGCCCAACGACCCCCGCCCATTGACGTCA
ATAATGACGTATGTTCCCATAGTAACGCCAATAGGGACTTTCCATTGACGTCAATGGGTGGAGTATTTAC
GGTAAACTGCCCACTTGGCAGTACATCAAGTGTATCATATGCCAAGTCCGCCCCCTATTGACGTCAATGA
CGGTAAATGGCCCGCCTGGCATTATGCCCAGTACATGACCTTACGGGACTTTCCTACTTGGCAGTACATC
TACGTATTAGTCATCGCTATTACCATGGTGATGCGGTTTTGGCAGTACACCAATGGGCGTGGATAGCGGT
TTGACTCACGGGGATTTCCAAGTCTCCACCCCATTGACGTCAATGGGAGTTTGTTTTGGCACCAAAATCA
ACGGGACTTTCCAAAATGTCGTAATAACCCCGCCCCGTTGACGCAAATGGGCGGTAGGCGTGTACGGTGG
GAGGTCTATATAAGCAGAGCTGGTTTAGTGAACCGTCAGATCACTAGAAGCTTTATTGCGGTAGTTTATC
ACAGTTAAATTGCTAACGCAGTCAGTGCTTCTGACACAACAGTCTCGAACTTAAGCTGCAGAAGTTGGTC
GTGAGGCACTGGGCAGGTAAGTATCAAGGTTACAAGACAGGTTTAAGGAGACCAATAGAAACTGGGCTTG
TCGAGACAGAGAAGACTCTTGCGTTTCTGATAGGCACCTATTGGTCTTACTGACATCCACTTTGCCTTTC
TCTCCACAGGTGTCCACTCCCAGTTCAATTACAGCTCTTAAGGCTAGAGTATTAATACGACTCACTATAG
GGCTAGCGATCGCCATGTCGAATGGGTATTCCACAGACGAGAATTTCCGCTATCTCATCTCGTGCTTCAG
GGCCAGGGTGAAAATGTACATCCAGGTGGAGCCTGTGCTGGACTACCTGACCTTTCTGCCTGCAGAGGTG
AAGGAGCAGATTCAGAGGACAGTCGCCACCTCCGGGAACATGCAGGCAGTTGAACTGCTGCTGAGCACCT
TGGAGAAGGGAGTCTGGCACCTTGGTTGGACTCGGGAATTCGTGGAGGCCCTCCGGAGAACCGGCAGCCC
TCTGGCCGCCCGCTACATGAACCCTGAGCTCACGGACTTGCCCTCTCCATCGTTTGAGAACGCTCATGAT
GAATATCTCCAACTGCTGAACCTCCTTCAGCCCACTCTGGTGGACAAGCTTCTAGTTAGAGACGTCTTGG
ATAAGTGCATGGAGGAGGAACTGTTGACAATTGAAGACAGAAACCGGATTGCTGCTGCAGAAAACAATGG
AAATGAATCAGGTGTAAGAGAGCTACTAAAAAGGATTGTGCAGAAAGAAAACTGGTTCTCTGCATTTCTG
AATGTTCTTCGTCAAACAGGAAACAATGAACTTGTCCAAGAGTTAACAGGCTCTGATTGCTCAGAAAGCA
ATGCAGAGATTGAGAATTTATCACAAGTTGATGGTCCTCAAGTGGAAGAGCAACTTCTTTCAACCACAGT
TCAGCCAAATCTGGAGAAGGAGGTCTGGGGCATGGAGAATAACTCATCAGAATCATCTTTTGCAGATTCT
TCTGTAGTTTCAGAATCAGACACAAGTTTGGCAGAAGGAAGTGTCAGCTGCTTAGATGAAAGTCTTGGAC
ATAACAGCAACATGGGCAGTGATTCAGGCACCATGGGAAGTGATTCAGATGAAGAGAATGTGGCAGCAAG
AGCATCCCCGGAGCCAGAACTCCAGCTCAGGCCTTACCAAATGGAAGTTGCCCAGCCAGCCTTGGAAGGG
AAGAATATCATCATCTGCCTCCCTACAGGGAGTGGAAAAACCAGAGTGGCTGTTTACATTGCCAAGGATC
ACTTAGACAAGAAGAAAAAAGCATCTGAGCCTGGAAAAGTTATAGTTCTTGTCAATAAGGTACTGCTAGT
TGAACAGCTCTTCCGCAAGGAGTTCCAACCATTTTTGAAGAAATGGTATCGTGTTATTGGATTAAGTGGT
GATACCCAACTGAAAATATCATTTCCAGAAGTTGTCAAGTCCTGTGATATTATTATCAGTACAGCTCAAA
TCCTTGAAAACTCCCTCTTAAACTTGGAAAATGGAGAAGATGCTGGTGTTCAATTGTCAGACTTTTCCCT
CATTATCATTGATGAATGTCATCACACCAACAAAGAAGCAGTGTATAATAACATCATGAGGCATTATTTG
ATGCAGAAGTTGAAAAACAATAGACTCAAGAAAGAAAACAAACCAGTGATTCCCCTTCCTCAGATACTGG
GACTAACAGCTTCACCTGGTGTTGGAGGGGCCACGAAGCAAGCCAAAGCTGAAGAACACATTTTAAAACT
ATGTGCCAATCTTGATGCATTTACTATTAAAACTGTTAAAGAAAACCTTGATCAACTGAAAAACCAAATA
CAGGAGCCATGCAAGAAGTTTGCCATTGCAGATGCAACCAGAGAAGATCCATTTAAAGAGAAACTTCTAG
AAATAATGACAAGGATTCAAACTTATTGTCAAATGAGTCCAATGTCAGATTTTGGAACTCAACCCTATGA
ACAATGGGCCATTCAAATGGAAAAAAAAGCTGCAAAAGAAGGAAATCGCAAAGAACGTGTTTGTGCAGAA
CATTTGAGGAAGTACAATGAGGCCCTACAAATTAATGACACAATTCGAATGATAGATGCGTATACTCATC
TTGAAACTTTCTATAATGAAGAGAAAGATAAGAAGTTTGCAGTCATAGAAGATGATAGTGATGAGGGTGG
TGATGATGAGTATTGTGATGGTGATGAAGATGAGGATGATTTAAAGAAACCTTTGAAACTGGATGAAACA
GATAGATTTCTCATGACTTTATTTTTTGAAAACAATAAAATGTTGAAAAGGCTGGCTGAAAACCCAGAAT
ATGAAAATGAAAAGCTGACCAAATTAAGAAATACCATAATGGAGCAATATACTAGGACTGAGGAATCAGC
ACGAGGAATAATCTTTACAAAAACACGACAGAGTGCATATGCGCTTTCCCAGTGGATTACTGAAAATGAA
AAATTTGCTGAAGTAGGAGTCAAAGCCCACCATCTGATTGGAGCTGGACACAGCAGTGAGTTCAAACCCA
TGACACAGAATGAACAAAAAGAAGTCATTAGTAAATTTCGCACTGGAAAAATAAATCTGCTTATCGCTAC
CACAGTGGCAGAAGAAGGTCTGGATATTAAAGAATGTAACATTGTTATCCGTTATGGTCTCGTCACCAAT
GAAATAGCCATGGTCCAGGCCCGTGGTCGAGCCAGAGCTGATGAGAGCACCTACGTCCTGGTTGCTCACA
GTGGTTCAGGAGTTATCGAACATGAGACAGTTAATGATTTCCGAGAGAAGATGATGTATAAAGCTATACA
TTGTGTTCAAAATATGAAACCAGAGGAGTATGCTCATAAGATTTTGGAATTACAGATGCAAAGTATAATG
GAAAAGAAAATGAAAACCAAGAGAAATATT
[375 nt withheld, positions 3741-4115]
TGCTGTTTATTTAGTGATGAGGATGTTTCTCAAGGCAGTTCAGGTGGCTCGAGCGGTGTGAGCGGCTGGC
GGCTGTTCAAGAAGATTAGCTAAGGCCGCGACTCTAGAGTCGACCTGCAGGCATGCAAGCTGATCCGGCT
GCTAACAAAGCCCGAAAGGAAGCTGAGTTGGCTGCTGCCACCGCTGAGCAATAACTAGCATAACCCCTTG
GGGCGGCCGCTTCGAGCAGACATGATAAGATACATTGATGAGTTTGGACAAACCACAACTAGAATGCAGT
GAAAAAAATGCTTTATTTGTGAAATTTGTGATGCTATTGCTTTATTTGTAACCATTATAAGCTGCAATAA
ACAAGTTAACAACAACAATTGCATTCATTTTATGTTTCAGGTTCAGGGGGAGATGTGGGAGGTTTTTTTA
AGCAAGTAAAACCTCTACAAATGTGGTAAAATCGAATTTTAACAAAATATTAACGCTTACAATTTCCTGA
TGCGGTATTTTCTCCTTACGCATCTGTGCGGTATTTCACACCGCATACGCGGATCTGCGCAGCACCATGG
CCTGAAATAACCTCTGAAAGAGGAACTTGGTTAGGTACCTTCTGAGGCGGAAAGAACCAGCTGTGGAATG
TGTGTCAGTTAGGGTGTGGAAAGTCCCCAGGCTCCCCAGCAGGCAGAAGTATGCAAAGCATGCATCTCAA
TTAGTCAGCAACCAGGTGTGGAAAGTCCCCAGGCTCCCCAGCAGGCAGAAGTATGCAAAGCATGCATCTC
AATTAGTCAGCAACCATAGTCCCGCCCCTAACTCCGCCCATCCCGCCCCTAACTCCGCCCAGTTCCGCCC
ATTCTCCGCCCCATGGCTGACTAATTTTTTTTATTTATGCAGAGGCCGAGGCCGCCTCGGCCTCTGAGCT
ATTCCAGAAGTAGTGAGGAGGCTTTTTTGGAGGCCTAGGCTTTTGCAAAAAGCTTAATTAACTGTTGACA
ATTAATCATCGGCATAGTATATCGGCATAGTATAATACGACAAGGTGAGGAACTAAACCCAGGAGGCAGA
TCATGATTGAACAAGATGGATTGCACGCAGGTTCTCCGGCCGCTTGGGTGGAGAGGCTATTCGGCTATGA
CTGGGCACAACAGACAATCGGCTGCTCTGATGCCGCCGTGTTCCGGCTGTCAGCGCAGGGGCGCCCGGTT
CTTTTTGTCAAGACCGACCTGTCCGGTGCCCTGAATGAACTGCAGGACGAGGCAGCGCGGCTATCGTGGC
TGGCCACGACGGGCGTTCCTTGCGCAGCTGTGCTCGACGTTGTCACTGAAGCGGGAAGGGACTGGCTGCT
ATTGGGCGAAGTGCCGGGGCAGGATCTCCTGTCATCTCACCTTGCTCCTGCCGAGAAAGTATCCATCATG
GCTGATGCAATGCGGCGGCTGCATACGCTTGATCCGGCTACCTGCCCATTCGACCACCAAGCGAAACATC
GCATCGAGCGAGCACGTACTCGGATGGAAGCCGGTCTTGTCGATCAGGATGATCTGGACGAAGAGCATCA
GGGGCTCGCGCCAGCCGAACTGTTCGCCAGGCTCAAGGCGCGCATGCCCGACGGCGAGGATCTCGTCGTG
ACCCATGGCGATGCCTGCTTGCCGAATATCATGGTGGAAAATGGCCGCTTTTCTGGATTCATCGACTGTG
GCCGGCTGGGTGTGGCGGACCGCTATCAGGACATAGCGTTGGCTACCCGTGATATTGCTGAAGAGCTTGG
CGGCGAATGGGCTGACCGCTTCCTCGTGCTTTACGGTATCGCCGCTCCCGATTCGCAGCGCATCGCCTTC
TATCGCCTTCTTGACGAGTTCTTCTGAGCGGGACTCTGGGGTTCGAAATGACCGACCAAGCGACGCCCAA
CCTGCCATCACGATGGCCGCAATAAAATATCTTTATTTTCATTACATCTGTGTGTTGGTTTTTTGTGTGA
ATCGATAGCGATAAGGATCCTCTTTGCGCTTGCGTTTTCCCTTGTCCAGATAGCCCAGTAGCTGACATTC
ATCCGGGGTCAGCACCGTTTCTGCGGACTGGCTTTCTACCCGGTATCAGCTCACTCAAAGGCGGTAATAC
GGTTATCCACAGAATCAGGGGATAACGCAGGAAAGAACATGTGAGCAAAAGGCCAGCAAAAGGCCAGGAA
CCGTAAAAAGGCCGCGTTGCTGGCGTTTTTCCATAGGCTCCGCCCCCCTGACGAGCATCACAAAAATCGA
CGCTCAAGTCAGAGGTGGCGAAACCCGACAGGACTATAAAGATACCAGGCGTTTCCCCCTGGAAGCTCCC
TCGTGCGCTCTCCTGTTCCGACCCTGCCGCTTACCGGATACCTGTCCGCCTTTCTCCCTTCGGGAAGCGT
GGCGCTTTCTCATAGCTCACGCTGTAGGTATCTCAGTTCGGTGTAGGTCGTTCGCTCCAAGCTGGGCTGT
GTGCACGAACCCCCCGTTCAGCCCGACCGCTGCGCCTTATCCGGTAACTATCGTCTTGAGTCCAACCCGG
TAAGACACGACTTATCGCCACTGGCAGCAGCCACTGGTAACAGGATTAGCAGAGCGAGGTATGTAGGCGG
TGCTACAGAGTTCTTGAAGTGGTGGCCTAACTACGGCTACACTAGAAGGACAGTATTTGGTATCTGCGCT
CTGCTGAAGCCAGTTACCTTCGGAAAAAGAGTTGGTAGCTCTTGATCCGGCAAACAAACCACCGCTGGTA
GCGGTGGTTTTTTTGTTTGCAAGCAGCAGATTACGCGCAGAAAAAAAGGATTTCAAGAAGATCCTTTGAT
CTTTTCTACGGGGTCTGACGCTCAGTGGAACGAAAACTCACGTTAAGGGATTTTGGTCATGAGATTATCA
AAAAGGATCTTCACCTAGATCCTTTTATAGTCCGGAAATACAGGAACGCACGCTGGATGGCCCTTCGCTG
GGATGGTGAAACCATGAAAAATGGCAGCTTCAGTGGATTAAGTGGGGGTAATGTGGCCTGTACCCTCTGG
TTGCATAGGTATTCATACGGTTAAAATTTATCAGGCGCGATTGCGGCAGTTTTTCGGGTGGTTTGTTGCC
ATTTTTACCTGTCTGCTGCCGTGATCGCGCTGAACGCGTTTTAGCGGTGCGTACAATTAAGGGATTATGG
TAAATCCACTTACTGTCTGCCCTCGTAGCCATCGAGATAAACCGCAGTACTCCGGCCACGATGCGTCCGG
CGTAGAGGATCGAGATCT
Features (pLannotate 1.2.2; 19 found; start..end, strand, type, name):
    140..517     +  enhancer       CMV enhancer: human cytomegalovirus immediate early enhancer
    519..718     +  promoter       CMV promoter: human cytomegalovirus (CMV) immediate early promoter
    857..989     +  intron         chimeric intron: chimera between introns from human β-globin and immunoglobulin heavy chain genes
   1033..1051    +  promoter       T7 promoter: promoter for bacteriophage T7 RNA polymerase
   1065..4139    +  CDS            IFIH1 (sequence partly withheld): IFIH1_HUMAN - Also known as MDA5, RH116. Experimental evidence at protein level: Swiss-Prot protein existence level 1. Innate immune receptor which acts as a cytoplasmic sensor of viral nucleic acids and plays a major role in sensing viral infection and in the activation of a cascade of antiviral responses including the induction of type I interferons and proinflammatory cytokines. Its ligands include mRNA lacking 2'-O-methylation at their 5' cap and long- dsRNA (>1 kb in length). Upon ligand binding it associates with mitochondria antiviral signaling protein (MAVS/IPS1) which activates the IK
   4217..4246    +  misc_feature   MCS (fragment): pUC18/19 multiple cloning site
   4253..4302    +  CDS            SET1 (fragment): solubility-enhancement tag derived from T7 phage gene 10B
   4310..4329    +  terminator     T7 terminator (fragment): transcription terminator for bacteriophage T7 RNA polymerase
   4351..4472    -  polyA_signal   SV40 poly(A) signal: SV40 polyadenylation signal
   4495..4563    -  CDS            large T antigen (fragment): large T antigen from SV40 (simian virus 40)
   4568..4600    +  rep_origin     M13 ori (fragment): M13 bacteriophage origin of replication; arrow indicates direction of (+) strand synthesis
   4601..4652    -  misc_feature   bom (fragment): basis of mobility region from pBR322
   4717..5074    +  promoter       SV40 promoter: SV40 enhancer and early promoter
   5089..5136    +  promoter       EM7 promoter: synthetic bacterial promoter&nbsp
   5168..5959    +  CDS            neo: KKA2_KLEPN - Also known as kan, nptII. Experimental evidence at protein level: Swiss-Prot protein existence level 1. Resistance to kanamycin, neomycin, paromomycin, ribostamycin, butirosin and gentamicin B. From Klebsiella pneumoniae.
   6026..6074    +  polyA_signal   poly(A) signal: synthetic polyadenylation signal
   6095..6184    -  CDS            tnpA (fragment): TN5P_ECOLX - Also known as tnp. Experimental evidence at protein level: Swiss-Prot protein existence level 1. Mediates transposition of transposon Tn5 by a 'cut and paste' mechanism. First, the monomeric transposase binds the 19 bp inverted DNA repeats flanking the transposon. Then, dimerization of the DNA- bound transposase creates a synaptic DNA complex. After nicking of the first DNA strand, excision of the transposon proceeds through a series of intermediates. The transposase then mediates the insertion of the transposon at a new site by strand transfer. The activity of the wild- type tran
   6313..6901    -  rep_origin     ori: high-copy-number ColE1/pMB1/pBR322/pUC origin of replication
   7017..7300    +  misc_feature   cer region: ColE1-derived recombination site that helps to maintain plasmids as monomers
