>Addgene plasmid #236902 | IFIH1-HiBiT Fusion Vector | addgene full sequence | sequence record 476799 | Addgene Long Read Sequencing Result
TTGAAATCCTTTTTTTCTGCGCGTAATCTGCTGCTTGCAAACAAAAAAACCACCGCTACCAGCGGTGGTT
TGTTTGCCGGATCAAGAGCTACCAACTCTTTTTCCGAAGGTAACTGGCTTCAGCAGAGCGCAGATACCAA
ATACTGTCCTTCTAGTGTAGCCGTAGTTAGGCCACCACTTCAAGAACTCTGTAGCACCGCCTACATACCT
CGCTCTGCTAATCCTGTTACCAGTGGCTGCTGCCAGTGGCGATAAGTCGTGTCTTACCGGGTTGGACTCA
AGACGATAGTTACCGGATAAGGCGCAGCGGTCGGGCTGAACGGGGGGTTCGTGCACACAGCCCAGCTTGG
AGCGAACGACCTACACCGAACTGAGATACCTACAGCGTGAGCTATGAGAAAGCGCCACGCTTCCCGAAGG
GAGAAAGGCGGACAGGTATCCGGTAAGCGGCAGGGTCGGAACAGGAGAGCGCACGAGGGAGCTTCCAGGG
GGAAACGCCTGGTATCTTTATAGTCCTGTCGGGTTTCGCCACCTCTGACTTGAGCGTCGATTTTTGTGAT
GCTCGTCAGGGGGGCGGAGCCTATGGAAAAACGCCAGCAACGCGGCCTTTTTACGGTTCCTGGCCTTTTG
CTGGCCTTTTGCTCACATGTTCTTTCCTGCGTTATCCCCTGATTCTGTGGATAACCGTATTACCGCCTTT
GAGTGAGCTGATACCGGGTAGAAAGCCAGTCCGCAGAAACGGTGCTGACCCCGGATGAATGTCAGCTACT
GGGCTATCTGGACAAGGGAAAACGCAAGCGCAAAGAGGATCCTTATCGCTATCGATTCACACAAAAAACC
AACACACAGATGTAATGAAAATAAAGATATTTTATTGCGGCCATCGTGATGGCAGGTTGGGCGTCGCTTG
GTCGGTCATTTCGAACCCCAGAGTCCCGCTCAGAAGAACTCGTCAAGAAGGCGATAGAAGGCGATGCGCT
GCGAATCGGGAGCGGCGATACCGTAAAGCACGAGGAAGCGGTCAGCCCATTCGCCGCCAAGCTCTTCAGC
AATATCACGGGTAGCCAACGCTATGTCCTGATAGCGGTCCGCCACACCCAGCCGGCCACAGTCGATGAAT
CCAGAAAAGCGGCCATTTTCCACCATGATATTCGGCAAGCAGGCATCGCCATGGGTCACGACGAGATCCT
CGCCGTCGGGCATGCGCGCCTTGAGCCTGGCGAACAGTTCGGCTGGCGCGAGCCCCTGATGCTCTTCGTC
CAGATCATCCTGATCGACAAGACCGGCTTCCATCCGAGTACGTGCTCGCTCGATGCGATGTTTCGCTTGG
TGGTCGAATGGGCAGGTAGCCGGATCAAGCGTATGCAGCCGCCGCATTGCATCAGCCATGATGGATACTT
TCTCGGCAGGAGCAAGGTGAGATGACAGGAGATCCTGCCCCGGCACTTCGCCCAATAGCAGCCAGTCCCT
TCCCGCTTCAGTGACAACGTCGAGCACAGCTGCGCAAGGAACGCCCGTCGTGGCCAGCCACGATAGCCGC
GCTGCCTCGTCCTGCAGTTCATTCAGGGCACCGGACAGGTCGGTCTTGACAAAAAGAACCGGGCGCCCCT
GCGCTGACAGCCGGAACACGGCGGCATCAGAGCAGCCGATTGTCTGTTGTGCCCAGTCATAGCCGAATAG
CCTCTCCACCCAAGCGGCCGGAGAACCTGCGTGCAATCCATCTTGTTCAATCATGATCTGCCTCCTGGGT
TTAGTTCCTCACCTTGTCGTATTATACTATGCCGATATACTATGCCGATGATTAATTGTCAACAGTTAAT
TAAGCTTTTTGCAAAAGCCTAGGCCTCCAAAAAAGCCTCCTCACTACTTCTGGAATAGCTCAGAGGCCGA
GGCGGCCTCGGCCTCTGCATAAATAAAAAAAATTAGTCAGCCATGGGGCGGAGAATGGGCGGAACTGGGC
GGAGTTAGGGGCGGGATGGGCGGAGTTAGGGGCGGGACTATGGTTGCTGACTAATTGAGATGCATGCTTT
GCATACTTCTGCCTGCTGGGGAGCCTGGGGACTTTCCACACCTGGTTGCTGACTAATTGAGATGCATGCT
TTGCATACTTCTGCCTGCTGGGGAGCCTGGGGACTTTCCACACCCTAACTGACACACATTCCACAGCTGG
TTCTTTCCGCCTCAGAAGGTACCTAACCAAGTTCCTCTTTCAGAGGTTATTTCAGGCCATGGTGCTGCGC
AGATCCGCGTATGCGGTGTGAAATACCGCACAGATGCGTAAGGAGAAAATACCGCATCAGGAAATTGTAA
GCGTTAATATTTTGTTAAAATTCGATTTTACCACATTTGTAGAGGTTTTACTTGCTTAAAAAAACCTCCC
ACATCTCCCCCTGAACCTGAAACATAAAATGAATGCAATTGTTGTTGTTAACTTGTTTATTGCAGCTTAT
AATGGTTACAAATAAAGCAATAGCATCACAAATTTCACAAATAAAGCATTTTTTTCACTGCATTCTAGTT
GTGGTTTGTCCAAACTCATCAATGTATCTTATCATGTCTGCTCGAAGCGGCCGCCCCAAGGGGTTATGCT
AGTTATTGCTCAGCGGTGGCAGCAGCCAACTCAGCTTCCTTTCGGGCTTTGTTAGCAGCCGGATCAGCTT
GCATGCCTGCAGGTCGACTCTAGAGTCGCGGCCTTAGCTAATCTTCTTGAACAGCCGCCAGCCGCTCACA
CCGCTCGAGCCACCTGAACTGCCTTGAGAAACATCCTCATCACTAAATAAACAGCA
[375 nt withheld, positions 2787-3161]
AATATTTCTCTTGGTTTTCATTTTCTTTTCCATTATACTTTGCATCTGTAATTCCAAAATCTTATGAGCA
TACTCCTCTGGTTTCATATTTTGAACACAATGTATAGCTTTATACATCATCTTCTCTCGGAAATCATTAA
CTGTCTCATGTTCGATAACTCCTGAACCACTGTGAGCAACCAGGACGTAGGTGCTCTCATCAGCTCTGGC
TCGACCACGGGCCTGGACCATGGCTATTTCATTGGTGACGAGACCATAACGGATAACAATGTTACATTCT
TTAATATCCAGACCTTCTTCTGCCACTGTGGTAGCGATAAGCAGATTTATTTTTCCAGTGCGAAATTTAC
TAATGACTTCTTTTTGTTCATTCTGTGTCATGGGTTTGAACTCACTGCTGTGTCCAGCTCCAATCAGATG
GTGGGCTTTGACTCCTACTTCAGCAAATTTTTCATTTTCAGTAATCCACTGGGAAAGCGCATATGCACTC
TGTCGTGTTTTTGTAAAGATTATTCCTCGTGCTGATTCCTCAGTCCTAGTATATTGCTCCATTATGGTAT
TTCTTAATTTGGTCAGCTTTTCATTTTCATATTCTGGGTTTTCAGCCAGCCTTTTCAACATTTTATTGTT
TTCAAAAAATAAAGTCATGAGAAATCTATCTGTTTCATCCAGTTTCAAAGGTTTCTTTAAATCATCCTCA
TCTTCATCACCATCACAATACTCATCATCACCACCCTCATCACTATCATCTTCTATGACTGCAAACTTCT
TATCTTTCTCTTCATTATAGAAAGTTTCAAGATGAGTATACGCATCTATCATTCGAATTGTGTCATTAAT
TTGTAGGGCCTCATTGTACTTCCTCAAATGTTCTGCACAAACACGTTCTTTGCGATTTCCTTCTTTTGCA
GCTTTTTTTTCCATTTGAATGGCCCATTGTTCATAGGGTTGAGTTCCAAAATCTGACATTGGACTCATTT
GACAATAAGTTTGAATCCTTGTCATTATTTCTAGAAGTTTCTCTTTAAATGGATCTTCTCTGGTTGCATC
TGCAATGGCAAACTTCTTGCATGGCTCCTGTATTTGGTTTTTCAGTTGATCAAGGTTTTCTTTAACAGTT
TTAATAGTAAATGCATCAAGATTGGCACATAGTTTTAAAATGTGTTCTTCAGCTTTGGCTTGCTTCGTGG
CCCCTCCAACACCAGGTGAAGCTGTTAGTCCCAGTATCTGAGGAAGGGGAATCACTGGTTTGTTTTCTTT
CTTGAGTCTATTGTTTTTCAACTTCTGCATCAAATAATGCCTCATGATGTTATTATACACTGCTTCTTTG
TTGGTGTGATGACATTCATCAATGATAATGAGGGAAAAGTCTGACAATTGAACACCAGCATCTTCTCCAT
TTTCCAAGTTTAAGAGGGAGTTTTCAAGGATTTGAGCTGTACTGATAATAATATCACAGGACTTGACAAC
TTCTGGAAATGATATTTTCAGTTGGGTATCACCACTTAATCCAATAACACGATACCATTTCTTCAAAAAT
GGTTGGAACTCCTTGCGGAAGAGCTGTTCAACTAGCAGTACCTTATTGACAAGAACTATAACTTTTCCAG
GCTCAGATGCTTTTTTCTTCTTGTCTAAGTGATCCTTGGCAATGTAAACAGCCACTCTGGTTTTTCCACT
CCCTGTAGGGAGGCAGATGATGATATTCTTCCCTTCCAAGGCTGGCTGGGCAACTTCCATTTGGTAAGGC
CTGAGCTGGAGTTCTGGCTCCGGGGATGCTCTTGCTGCCACATTCTCTTCATCTGAATCACTTCCCATGG
TGCCTGAATCACTGCCCATGTTGCTGTTATGTCCAAGACTTTCATCTAAGCAGCTGACACTTCCTTCTGC
CAAACTTGTGTCTGATTCTGAAACTACAGAAGAATCTGCAAAAGATGATTCTGATGAGTTATTCTCCATG
CCCCAGACCTCCTTCTCCAGATTTGGCTGAACTGTGGTTGAAAGAAGTTGCTCTTCCACTTGAGGACCAT
CAACTTGTGATAAATTCTCAATCTCTGCATTGCTTTCTGAGCAATCAGAGCCTGTTAACTCTTGGACAAG
TTCATTGTTTCCTGTTTGACGAAGAACATTCAGAAATGCAGAGAACCAGTTTTCTTTCTGCACAATCCTT
TTTAGTAGCTCTCTTACACCTGATTCATTTCCATTGTTTTCTGCAGCAGCAATCCGGTTTCTGTCTTCAA
TTGTCAACAGTTCCTCCTCCATGCACTTATCCAAGACGTCTCTAACTAGAAGCTTGTCCACCAGAGTGGG
CTGAAGGAGGTTCAGCAGTTGGAGATATTCATCATGAGCGTTCTCAAACGATGGAGAGGGCAAGTCCGTG
AGCTCAGGGTTCATGTAGCGGGCGGCCAGAGGGCTGCCGGTTCTCCGGAGGGCCTCCACGAATTCCCGAG
TCCAACCAAGGTGCCAGACTCCCTTCTCCAAGGTGCTCAGCAGCAGTTCAACTGCCTGCATGTTCCCGGA
GGTGGCGACTGTCCTCTGAATCTGCTCCTTCACCTCTGCAGGCAGAAAGGTCAGGTAGTCCAGCACAGGC
TCCACCTGGATGTACATTTTCACCCTGGCCCTGAAGCACGAGATGAGATAGCGGAAATTCTCGTCTGTGG
AATACCCATTCGACATGGCGATCGCGCCGCTCGAGCCCGCCAGAATGCGTTCGCACAGCCGCCAGCCGGT
CACTCCGTTGATGGTTACTCGGAACAGCAGGGAGCCGTCGGGGTTGATCAGGCGCTCGTCGATAATTTTG
TTGCCGTTCCACAGGGTCCCTGTTACAGTGATCTTTTTGCCGTCGAACACGGCGATGCCTTCATACGGCC
GTCCGAAATAGTCGATCATGTTCGGCGTAACCCCGTCGATTACCAGTGTGCCATAGTGCAGGATCACCTT
AAAGTGATGATCATCCACAGGGTACACCACCTTAAAAATTTTTTCGATCTGGCCCATTTGGTCGCCGCTC
AGACCTTCATACGGGATGATGACATGGATGTCGATCTTCAGCCCATTTTCACCGCTCAGGACAATCCTTT
GGATCGGAGTTACGGACACCCCGAGATTCTGAAACAAACTGGACACACCTCCCTGTTCAAGGACTTGGTC
CAGGTTGTAGCCGGCTGTCTGTCGCCAGTCCCCAACGAAATCTTCGAGTGTGAAGACCATGGTTGCAAAA
AGAACAAGTAGCTTGTATTCTATAGTGTCACCTAAATGGGCGATCTGACGGTTCACTAAACCAGCTCTGC
TTATAAGGCGCGCCACTAGTTATTAATAGTAATCAATTACGGGGTCATTAGTTCATAGCCCATATATGGA
GTTCCGCGTTACATAACTTACGGTAAATGGCCCGCCTGGCTGACCGCCCAACGACCCCCGCCCATTGACG
TCAATAATGACGTATGTTCCCATAGTAACGCCAATAGGGACTTTCCATTGACGTCAATGGGTGGAGTATT
TACGGTAAACTGCCCACTTGGCAGTACATCAAGTGTATCATATGCCAAGTCCGCCCCCTATTGACGTCAA
TGACGGTAAATGGCCCGCCTGGCATTATGCCCAGTACATGACCTTACGGGACTTTCCTACTTGGCAGTAC
ATCTACGTATTAGTCATCGCTATTACCATGGTGATGCGGTTTTGGCAGTACACCAATGGGCGTGGATAGC
GGTTTGACTCACGGGGATTTCCAAGTCTCCACCCCATTGACGTCAATGGGAGTTTGTTTTGGCACCAAAA
TCAACGGGACTTTCCAAAATGTCGTAATAACCCCGCCCCGTTGACGCAAATGGGCGGTAGGCGTGTACGG
TGGGAGGTCAAATCGAATTCTAATACTGTTGACAATTAATCATCGGCATAGTATATCGGCATAGTATAAT
ACGACAAGGTGAGGAACTAAACCCAGGAGGCAGATCATGGAGAAAAAAATCACTGGATATACCACCGTTG
ATATATCCCAATGGCATCGTAAAGAACATTTTGAGGCATTTCAGTCAGTTGCTCAATGTACCTATAACCA
GACCGTTCAGCTGGATATTACGGCCTTTTTAAAGACCGTAAAGAAAAATAAGCACAAGTTTTATCCGGCC
TTTATTCACATTCTTGCCCGCCTGATGAATGCTCATCCGGAATTCCGTATGGCAATGAAAGACGGTGAGC
TGGTGATATGGGATAGTGTTCACCCTTGTTACACCGTTTTCCATGAGCAAACTGAAACGTTTTCATCGCT
CTGGAGTGAATACCACGACGATTTCCGGCAGTTTCTACACATATATTCGCAAGATGTGGCGTGTTACGGT
GAAAACCTGGCCTATTTCCCTAAAGGGTTTATTGAGAATATGTTTTTCGTCTCAGCCAATCCCTGGGTGA
GTTTCACCAGTTTTGATTTAAACGTGGCCAATATGGACAACTTCTTCGCCCCCGTTTTCACTATGGGCAA
ATATTATACGCAAGGCGACAAGGTGCTGATGCCGCTGGCGATTCAGGTTCATCATGCCGTCTGTGATGGC
TTCCATGTCGGCAGAATGCTTAATGAATTACAACAGTACTGCGATGAGTGGCAGGGCGGGGCGTAAGCGG
GACTCTGGGGTTCGAAATGACCGACCAAGCGACGCCCAACCGGTATCAGCTCACTCAAAGGCGGTAATAC
GGTTATCCACAGAATCAGGGGATAACGCAGGAAAGAACATGTGAGCAAAAGGCCAGCAAAAGGCCAGGAA
CCGTAAAAAGGCCGCGTTGCTGGCGTTTTTCCATAGGCTCCGCCCCCCTGACGAGCATCACAAAAATCGA
CGCTCAAGTCAGAGGTGGCGAAACCCGACAGGACTATAAAGATACCAGGCGTTTCCCCCTGGAAGCTCCC
TCGTGCGCTCTCCTGTTCCGACCCTGCCGCTTACCGGATACCTGTCCGCCTTTCTCCCTTCGGGAAGCGT
GGCGCTTTCTCATAGCTCACGCTGTAGGTATCTCAGTTCGGTGTAGGTCGTTCGCTCCAAGCTGGGCTGT
GTGCACGAACCCCCCGTTCAGCCCGACCGCTGCGCCTTATCCGGTAACTATCGTCTTGAGTCCAACCCGG
TAAGACACGACTTATCGCCACTGGCAGCAGCCACTGGTAACAGGATTAGCAGAGCGAGGTATGTAGGCGG
TGCTACAGAGTTCTTGAAGTGGTGGCCTAACTACGGCTACACTAGAAGGACAGTATTTGGTATCTGCGCT
CTGCTGAAGCCAGTTACCTTCGGAAAAAGAGTTGGTAGCTCTTGATCCGGCAAACAAACCACCGCTGGTA
GCGGTGGTTTTTTTGTTTGCAAGCAGCAGATTACGCGCAGAAAAAAAGGATTTCAAGAAGATCCTTTGAT
CTTTTCTACGGGGTCTGACGCTCAGTGGAACGAAAACTCACGTTAAGGGATTTTGGTCATGAGATTATCA
AAAAGGATCTTCACCTAGATCCTTTTATAGTCCGGAATCGTCACACAAAAAACCAACACACAGATGTAAT
GAAAATAAAGATATTTTATTGCGGCCATCGTGATGGCTAGAGTTCAGAAGAACTCGTCAAGAAGGCGATA
GAAGGCGATGCGCTGCGAATCGGGAGCGGCGATACCGTAAAGCACGAGGAAGCGGTCAGCCCATTCGCCG
CCAAGCTCTTCAGCAATATCACGGGTAGCCAACGCTATGTCCTGATAGCGGTCCGCCACACCCAGCCGGC
CACAGTCGATGAATCCAGAAAAGCGGCCATTTTCCACCATGATATTCGGCAAGCAGGCATCGCCGTGGGT
CACGACGAGATCCTCGCCGTCGGGCATGCGCGCCTTGAGCCTGGCGAACAGTTCGGCTGGCGCGAGCCCC
TGATGCTCTTCGTCCAGATCATCCTGATCGACAAGACCGGCTTCCATCCGAGTACGTGCTCGCTCGATGC
GATGTTTCGCTTGGTGGTCGAATGGGCAGGTAGCCGGATCAAGCGTATGCAGCCGCCGCATTGCATCAGC
CATGATGGATACTTTCTCGGCAGGAGCAAGGTGAGATGACAGGAGATCCTGCCCCGGCACTTCGCCCAAT
AGCAGCCAGTCCCTTCCCGCTTCAGTGACAACGTCGAGCACAGCTGCGCAAGGAACGCCCGTCGTGGCCA
GCCACGATAGCCGCGCTGCCTCGTCCTGCAGTTCATTCAGGGCACCGGACAGGTCGGTCTTGACAAAAAG
AACCGGGCGCCCCTGCGCTGACAGCCGGAACACGGCGGCATCAGAGCAGCCGATTGTCTGTTGTGCCCAG
TCATAGCCGAATAGCCTCTCCACCCAAGCGGCCGGAGAACCTGCGTGCAATCCATCTTGTTCAATCATGG
TGGCATCGATTCCCGGTCAACATCCAGTACACCTCCGGCACACCGGCTTCCCCAAGGGCGCCACGCTCTC
CCACCACAACATCCTCAACAACGGCTACTGGGTGGGCCGCACGGTCGGCTACACGGAGCAGGACCGGGTG
TGTCTGCCGGTGCCCTTCTACCACTGCTTCGGCATGGTCATGGGCAACTTGGGCGCCACCTCCCACGCCG
CCTGCATCGTCATCCCGGCCCCGTCCTTCGAGCCGGCGGCGACGCTGGAGGCGGTGCAGCGGGAGAGGTG
CACGTCCCTGTACGGCGTCCCCACGAAGCCGAATTCCACCACACTGGACTAGATGCATGCTCGACAGTGT
GATGGATATCTGCAGAATTCGGCTTTCACGACACCTGAAATGGAAGAAAAAAACTTTGAACCACTGTCTG
AGGCTTGAGAATGAACCAAGATCCAAACTCAAAAAGGGCAAATTCCAAGGAGAATTACATCAAGTGCCAA
GCTGGCCTAACTTCAGTCTCCACCCACTCAGTGTGGGGAAACTCCATCGCATAAAACCCCTCCCCCCAAC
CTAAAGACGACGTACTCCAAAAGCTCGAGAACTAATCGAGGTGCCTGGACGGCGCCCGGTACTCCGTGGA
GTCACATGAAGCGACGGCTGAGGACGGAAAGGCCCTTTTCCTTTGTGTGGGTGACTCACCCGCCCGCTCT
CCCGAGCGCCGCGTCCTCCATTTTGAGCTGCCTGCAGCAGGGCCGGGAAGCGGCCATCTTTCCGCTCACG
CAACTGGTGCCGACCGGGCCAGCCTTGCCGCCCAGGGCGGGGCGATACACGGCGGCGCGAGGCCAGGCAC
CAGAGCAGGCCGGCCAGCTTGAGACTACCCCCGTCCGATTCTCGGTGGCCGCGCTCGCAGGCCCCGCCTC
GCCGAACATGTGCGCTGGGACGCACGGGCCCCGTCGCCGCCCGCGGCCCCAAAAACCGAAATACCAGTGT
GCAGATCTTGGCCCGCATTTACAAGACTATCTTGCCAGAAAAAAAGCGTCGCAGCAGGTCATCAAAAATT
TTAAATGGCTAGAGACTTATCGAAAGCAGCGAGACAGGCGCGAAGGTGCCACCAGATTCGCACGCGGCGG
CCCCAGCGCCCAGGCCAGGCCTCAACTCAAGCACGAGGCGAAGGGGCTCCTTAAGCGCAAGGCCTCGAAC
TCTCCCACCCACTTCCAACCCGAAGCTCGGGATCAAGAATCACGTACTGCAGCCAGGTGGAAGTAATTCA
AGGCACGCAAGGGCCATAACCCGTAAAGAGGCCAGGCCCGCGGGAACCACACACGGCACTTACCTGTGTT
CTGGCGGCAAACCCGTTGCGAAAAAGAACGTTCACGGCGACTACTGCACTTATATACGGTTCTCCCCCAC
CCTCGGGAAAAAGGCGGAGCCAGTACACGACATCACTTTCCCAGTTTACCCCGCGCCACCTTCTCTAGGC
ACCGGTTCAATTGCCGACCCCTCCCCCCAACTTCTCGGGGACTGTGGGCGATGTGCGCTCTGCCCACTGA
CGGGCACCGGAGCCAAGACGCGTGACGTCGGCAGTGAAAAAAATGCTTTATTTGTGAAATTTGTGATGCT
ATTGCTTTATTTGTAACCATTATAAGCTGCAATAAACAAGTTAACAACAACAATTGCATTCATTTTATGT
TTCAGGTTCAGGGGGAGGTGTGGGAGGTTTTTTAAAGCAAGTAAAACCTCTACAAATGTGGTATGGCTGA
TTATGATCCGCGGCCGCAATACGTCGACGTTATCAGCTGACTTCGTACGAGAGCCTAGGTGTTTCTAGAG
GATCCCCGGGTACCGAGCCCGAATTCGTTTAAACATCCTCATCACTAAATAAACAGCA
[375 nt withheld, positions 11410-11784]
AATATTTCTCTTGGTTTTCATTTTCTTTTCCATTATACTTTGCATCTGTAATTCCAAAATCTTATGAGCA
TACTCCTCTGGTTTCATATTTTGAACACAATGTATAGCTTTATACATCATCTTCTCTCGGAAATCATTAA
CTGTCTCATGTTCGATAACTCCTGAACCACTGTGAGCAACCAGGACGTAGGTGCTCTCATCAGCTCTGGC
TCGACCACGGGCCTGGACCATGGCTATTTCATTGGTGACGAGACCATAACGGATAACAATGTTACATTCT
TTAATATCCAGACCTTCTTCTGCCACTGTGGTAGCGATAAGCAGATTTATTTTTCCAGTGCGAAATTTAC
TAATGACTTCTTTTTGTTCATTCTGTGTCATGGGTTTGAACTCACTGCTGTGTCCAGCTCCAATCAGATG
GTGGGCTTTGACTCCTACTTCAGCAAATTTTTCATTTTCAGTAATCCACTGGGAAAGCGCATATGCACTC
TGTCGTGTTTTTGTAAAGATTATTCCTCGTGCTGATTCCTCAGTCCTAGTATATTGCTCCATTATGGTAT
TTCTTAATTTGGTCAGCTTTTCATTTTCATATTCTGGGTTTTCAGCCAGCCTTTTCAACATTTTATTGTT
TTCAAAAAATAAAGTCATGAGAAATCTATCTGTTTCATCCAGTTTCAAAGGTTTCTTTAAATCATCCTCA
TCTTCATCACCATCACAATACTCATCATCACCACCCTCATCACTATCATCTTCTATGACTGCAAACTTCT
TATCTTTCTCTTCATTATAGAAAGTTTCAAGATGAGTATACGCATCTATCATTCGAATTGTGTCATTAAT
TTGTAGGGCCTCATTGTACTTCCTCAAATGTTCTGCACAAACACGTTCTTTGCGATTTCCTTCTTTTGCA
GCTTTTTTTTCCATTTGAATGGCCCATTGTTCATAGGGTTGAGTTCCAAAATCTGACATTGGACTCATTT
GACAATAAGTTTGAATCCTTGTCATTATTTCTAGAAGTTTCTCTTTAAATGGATCTTCTCTGGTTGCATC
TGCAATGGCAAACTTCTTGCATGGCTCCTGTATTTGGTTTTTCAGTTGATCAAGGTTTTCTTTAACAGTT
TTAATAGTAAATGCATCAAGATTGGCACATAGTTTTAAAATGTGTTCTTCAGCTTTGGCTTGCTTCGTGG
CCCCTCCAACACCAGGTGAAGCTGTTAGTCCCAGTATCTGAGGAAGGGGAATCACTGGTTTGTTTTCTTT
CTTGAGTCTATTGTTTTTCAACTTCTGCATCAAATAATGCCTCATGATGTTATTATACACTGCTTCTTTG
TTGGTGTGATGACATTCATCAATGATAATGAGGGAAAAGTCTGACAATTGAACACCAGCATCTTCTCCAT
TTTCCAAGTTTAAGAGGGAGTTTTCAAGGATTTGAGCTGTACTGATAATAATATCACAGGACTTGACAAC
TTCTGGAAATGATATTTTCAGTTGGGTATCACCACTTAATCCAATAACACGATACCATTTCTTCAAAAAT
GGTTGGAACTCCTTGCGGAAGAGCTGTTCAACTAGCAGTACCTTATTGACAAGAACTATAACTTTTCCAG
GCTCAGATGCTTTTTTCTTCTTGTCTAAGTGATCCTTGGCAATGTAAACAGCCACTCTGGTTTTTCCACT
CCCTGTAGGGAGGCAGATGATGATATTCTTCCCTTCCAAGGCTGGCTGGGCAACTTCCATTTGGTAAGGC
CTGAGCTGGAGTTCTGGCTCCGGGGATGCTCTTGCTGCCACATTCTCTTCATCTGAATCACTTCCCATGG
TGCCTGAATCACTGCCCATGTTGCTGTTATGTCCAAGACTTTCATCTAAGCAGCTGACACTTCCTTCTGC
CAAACTTGTGTCTGATTCTGAAACTACAGAAGAATCTGCAAAAGATGATTCTGATGAGTTATTCTCCATG
CCCCAGACCTCCTTCTCCAGATTTGGCTGAACTGTGGTTGAAAGAAGTTGCTCTTCCACTTGAGGACCAT
CAACTTGTGATAAATTCTCAATCTCTGCATTGCTTTCTGAGCAATCAGAGCCTGTTAACTCTTGGACAAG
TTCATTGTTTCCTGTTTGACGAAGAACATTCAGAAATGCAGAGAACCAGTTTTCTTTCTGCACAATCCTT
TTTAGTAGCTCTCTTACACCTGATTCATTTCCATTGTTTTCTGCAGCAGCAATCCGGTTTCTGTCTTCAA
TTGTCAACAGTTCCTCCTCCATGCACTTATCCAAGACGTCTCTAACTAGAAGCTTGTCCACCAGAGTGGG
CTGAAGGAGGTTCAGCAGTTGGAGATATTCATCATGAGCGTTCTCAAACGATGGAGAGGGCAAGTCCGTG
AGCTCAGGGTTCATGTAGCGGGCGGCCAGAGGGCTGCCGGTTCTCCGGAGGGCCTCCACGAATTCCCGAG
TCCAACCAAGGTGCCAGACTCCCTTCTCCAAGGTGCTCAGCAGCAGTTCAACTGCCTGCATGTTCCCGGA
GGTGGCGACTGTCCTCTGAATCTGCTCCTTCACCTCTGCAGGCAGAAAGGTCAGGTAGTCCAGCACAGGC
TCCACCTGGATGTACATTTTCACCCTGGCCCTGAAGCACGAGATGAGATAGCGGAAATTCTCGTCTGTGG
AATACCCATTCGACATGGCGATCGCTAGCCCTATAGTGAGTCGTATTAATACTCTAGCCTTAAGAGCTGT
AATTGAACTGGGAGTGGACACCTGTGGAGAGAAAGGCAAAGTGGATGTCAGTAAGACCAATAGGTGCCTA
TCAGAAACGCAAGAGTCTTCTCTGTCTCGACAAGCCCAGTTTCTATTGGTCTCCTTAAACCTGTCTTGTA
ACCTTGATACTTACCTGCCCAGTGCCTCACGACCAACTTCTGCAGCTTAAGTTCGAGACTGTTGTGTCAG
AAGCACTGACTGCGTTAGCAATTTAACTGTGATAAACTACCGCAATAAAGCTTCTAGTGATCTGACGGTT
CACTAAACCAGCTCTGCTTATATAGACCTCCCACCGTACACGCCTACCGCCCATTTGCGTCAACGGGGCG
GGGTTATTACGACATTTTGGAAAGTCCCGTTGATTTTGGTGCCAAAACAAACTCCCATTGACGTCAATGG
GGTGGAGACTTGGAAATCCCCGTGAGTCAAACCGCTATCCACGCCCATTGGTGTACTGCCAAAACCGCAT
CACCATGGTAATAGCGATGACTAATACGTAGATGTACTGCCAAGTAGGAAAGTCCCGTAAGGTCATGTAC
TGGGCATAATGCCAGGCGGGCCATTTACCGTCATTGACGTCAATAGGGGGCGGACTTGGCATATGATACA
CTTGATGTACTGCCAAGTGGGCAGTTTACCGTAAATACTCCACCCATTGACGTCAATGGAAAGTCCCTAT
TGGCGTTACTATGGGAACATACGTCATTATTGACGTCAATGGGCGGGGGTCGTTGGGCGGTCAGCCAGGC
GGGCCATTTACCGTAAGTTATGTAACGCGGAACTCCATATATGGGCTATGAACTAATGACCCCGTAATTG
ATTACTATTAATAACTAGTCAATAATCAATGCCAACATGGCGGTCATATTGGACATGAGCCAATATAAAT
GTACATATTATGATATAGATACAACGTATGCAATGGCCAATAGCCAATATTGATTTATGCTATATAACCA
ATGAATAATATGGCTAATGGCCAATATTGAAGATCTCGATCCTCTACGCCGGACGCATCGTGGCCGGAGT
ACTGCGGTTTATCTCGATGGCTACGAGGGCAGACAGTAAGTGGATTTACCATAATCCCTTAATTGTACGC
ACCGCTAAAACGCGTTCAGCGCGATCACGGCAGCAGACAGGTAAAAATGGCAACAAACCACCCGAAAAAC
TGCCGCAATCGCGCCTGATAAATTTTAACCGTATGAATACCTATGCAACCAGAGGGTACAGGCCACATTA
CCCCCACTTAATCCACTGAAGCTGCCATTTTTCATGGTTTCACCATCCCAGCGAAGGGCCATCCAGCGTG
CGTTCCTGTATTTCCGGACTATAAAAGGATCTAGGTGAAGATCCTTTTTGATAATCTCATGACCAAAATC
CCTTAACGTGAGTTTTCGTTCCACTGAGCGTCAGACCCCGTAGAAAAGATCAAAGGATCTTC
Features (pLannotate 1.2.2; 36 found; start..end, strand, type, name):
      1..589     +  rep_origin     ori: high-copy-number ColE1/pMB1/pBR322/pUC origin of replication
    718..807     +  CDS            tnpA (fragment): TN5P_ECOLX - Also known as tnp. Experimental evidence at protein level: Swiss-Prot protein existence level 1. Mediates transposition of transposon Tn5 by a 'cut and paste' mechanism. First, the monomeric transposase binds the 19 bp inverted DNA repeats flanking the transposon. Then, dimerization of the DNA- bound transposase creates a synaptic DNA complex. After nicking of the first DNA strand, excision of the transposon proceeds through a series of intermediates. The transposase then mediates the insertion of the transposon at a new site by strand transfer. The activity of the wild- type tran
    828..876     -  polyA_signal   poly(A) signal: synthetic polyadenylation signal
    943..1734    -  CDS            neo: KKA2_KLEPN - Also known as kan, nptII. Experimental evidence at protein level: Swiss-Prot protein existence level 1. Resistance to kanamycin, neomycin, paromomycin, ribostamycin, butirosin and gentamicin B. From Klebsiella pneumoniae.
   1766..1813    -  promoter       EM7 promoter: synthetic bacterial promoter&nbsp
   1828..2185    -  promoter       SV40 promoter: SV40 enhancer and early promoter
   2250..2301    +  misc_feature   bom (fragment): basis of mobility region from pBR322
   2302..2334    -  rep_origin     M13 ori (fragment): M13 bacteriophage origin of replication; arrow indicates direction of (+) strand synthesis
   2339..2407    +  CDS            large T antigen (fragment): large T antigen from SV40 (simian virus 40)
   2430..2551    +  polyA_signal   SV40 poly(A) signal: SV40 polyadenylation signal
   2573..2592    -  terminator     T7 terminator (fragment): transcription terminator for bacteriophage T7 RNA polymerase
   2600..2649    -  CDS            SET1 (fragment): solubility-enhancement tag derived from T7 phage gene 10B
   2656..2685    -  misc_feature   MCS (fragment): pUC18/19 multiple cloning site
   2763..5837    -  CDS            IFIH1 (sequence partly withheld): IFIH1_HUMAN - Also known as MDA5, RH116. Experimental evidence at protein level: Swiss-Prot protein existence level 1. Innate immune receptor which acts as a cytoplasmic sensor of viral nucleic acids and plays a major role in sensing viral infection and in the activation of a cascade of antiviral responses including the induction of type I interferons and proinflammatory cytokines. Its ligands include mRNA lacking 2'-O-methylation at their 5' cap and long- dsRNA (>1 kb in length). Upon ligand binding it associates with mitochondria antiviral signaling protein (MAVS/IPS1) which activates the IK
   5859..6371    -  CDS            Nluc: NanoLuc® luciferase human codon-optimized
   6400..6418    -  promoter       SP6 promoter: promoter for bacteriophage SP6 RNA polymerase
   6420..6456    -  promoter       tight TRE promoter (fragment): Tet-responsive promoter PTight, consisting of seven tet operator sequences followed by the minimal CMV promoter
   6466..6831    +  enhancer       CMV enhancer: human cytomegalovirus immediate early enhancer
   6833..7020    +  promoter       CMV promoter (fragment): human cytomegalovirus (CMV) immediate early promoter
   7039..7086    +  promoter       EM7 promoter: synthetic bacterial promoter&nbsp
   7118..7774    +  CDS            cat: CAT_ECOLX - Experimental evidence at protein level: Swiss-Prot protein existence level 1. This enzyme is an effector of chloramphenicol resistance in bacteria. From Escherichia coli. This protein is used as a marker in many commonly used cloning vectors, such as pACYC184.
   7949..8537    -  rep_origin     ori: high-copy-number ColE1/pMB1/pBR322/pUC origin of replication
   8663..8711    -  polyA_signal   poly(A) signal: synthetic polyadenylation signal
   8738..9529    -  CDS            neo: KKA2_KLEPN - Also known as kan, nptII. Experimental evidence at protein level: Swiss-Prot protein existence level 1. Resistance to kanamycin, neomycin, paromomycin, ribostamycin, butirosin and gentamicin B. From Klebsiella pneumoniae.
   9916..10119   -  intron         EF-1α intron A: truncated intron upstream of the start codon of human EF-1α
  10745..10854   -  intron         EF-1α intron A (fragment): intron upstream of the start codon of human EF-1α
  10855..11066   -  promoter       EF-1α core promoter: core promoter for human elongation factor EF-1α
  11102..11183   -  polyA_signal   SV40 poly(A) signal: SV40 polyadenylation signal
  11206..11289   -  CDS            large T antigen (fragment): large T antigen from SV40 (simian virus 40)
  11345..11377   -  misc_feature   MCS (fragment): pUC18/19 multiple cloning site
  11386..14460   -  CDS            IFIH1 (sequence partly withheld): IFIH1_HUMAN - Also known as MDA5, RH116. Experimental evidence at protein level: Swiss-Prot protein existence level 1. Innate immune receptor which acts as a cytoplasmic sensor of viral nucleic acids and plays a major role in sensing viral infection and in the activation of a cascade of antiviral responses including the induction of type I interferons and proinflammatory cytokines. Its ligands include mRNA lacking 2'-O-methylation at their 5' cap and long- dsRNA (>1 kb in length). Upon ligand binding it associates with mitochondria antiviral signaling protein (MAVS/IPS1) which activates the IK
  14474..14492   -  promoter       T7 promoter: promoter for bacteriophage T7 RNA polymerase
  14536..14668   -  intron         chimeric intron: chimera between introns from human β-globin and immunoglobulin heavy chain genes
  14807..15006   -  promoter       CMV promoter: human cytomegalovirus (CMV) immediate early promoter
  15008..15385   -  enhancer       CMV enhancer: human cytomegalovirus immediate early enhancer
  15578..15861   -  misc_feature   cer region: ColE1-derived recombination site that helps to maintain plasmids as monomers
