>Addgene plasmid #236902 | IFIH1-HiBiT Fusion Vector Sequencing Result | analyzer sequence | sequence record 474955
TCAATATTGGCCATTAGCCATATTATTCATTGGTTATATAGCATAAATCAATATTGGCTATTGGCCATTG
CATACGTTGTATCTATATCATAATATGTACATTTATATTGGCTCATGTCCAATATGACCGCCATGTTGGC
ATTGATTATTGACTAGTTATTAATAGTAATCAATTACGGGGTCATTAGTTCATAGCCCATATATGGAGTT
CCGCGTTACATAACTTACGGTAAATGGCCCGCCTGGCTGACCGCCCAACGACCCCCGCCCATTGACGTCA
ATAATGACGTATGTTCCCATAGTAACGCCAATAGGGACTTTCCATTGACGTCAATGGGTGGAGTATTTAC
GGTAAACTGCCCACTTGGCAGTACATCAAGTGTATCATATGCCAAGTCCGCCCCCTATTGACGTCAATGA
CGGTAAATGGCCCGCCTGGCATTATGCCCAGTACATGACCTTACGGGACTTTCCTACTTGGCAGTACATC
TACGTATTAGTCATCGCTATTACCATGGTGATGCGGTTTTGGCAGTACACCAATGGGCGTGGATAGCGGT
TTGACTCACGGGGATTTCCAAGTCTCCACCCCATTGACGTCAATGGGAGTTTGTTTTGGCACCAAAATCA
ACGGGACTTTCCAAAATGTCGTAATAACCCCGCCCCGTTGACGCAAATGGGCGGTAGGCGTGTACGGTGG
GAGGTCTATATAAGCAGWGCTGGTTTAGTGAACCGTCAGATCACTAGAAGCTTTATTGCGGTAGTTTATC
ACAGTTAAATTGCTAACGCAGTCAGTGCTTCTGACACAACAGTCTCGAACTTAAGCTGCAGAAGTTGGTC
GTGAGGCACTGGGCAGGTAAGTATCAAGGTTACAAGACAGGTTTAAGGAGACCAATAGAAACTGGGCTTG
TCGAGACAGAGAAGACTCTTGCGTTTCTGATAGGCACCTATTGGTCTTACTGACATCCACTTTGCCTTTC
TCTCCACAGGTGTCCACTCCCAGTTCAATTACAGCTCTTAAGGCTAGAGTATTAATACGACTCACTATAG
GGCTAGCGATCGCCATGTCGAATGGGTATTCCACAGACGAGAATTTCCGCTATCTCATCTCGTGCTTCAG
GGCCAGGGTGAAAATGTACATCCAGGTGGAGCCTGTGCTGGACTACCTGACCTTTCTGCCTGCAGAGGTG
AAGGAGCAGATTCAGAGGACAGTCGCCACCTCCGGGAACATGCAGGCAGTTGAACTGCTGCTGAGCACCT
TGGAGAAGGGAGTCTGGCACCTTGGTTGGACTCGGGAATTCGTGGAGGCCCTCCGGAGAACCGGCAGCCC
TCTGGCCGCCCGCTACATGAACCCTGAGCTCACGGACTTGCCCTCTCCATCGTTTGAGAACGCTCATGAT
GAATATCTCCAACTGCTGAACCTCCTTCAGCCCACTCTGGTGGACAAGCTTCTAGTTAGAGACGTCTTGG
ATAAGTGCATGGAGGAGGAACTGTTGACAATTGAAGACAGAAACCGGATTGCTGCTGCAGAAAACAATGG
AAATGAATCAGGTGTAAGAGAGCTACTAAAAAGGATTGTGCAGAAAGAAAACTGGTTCTCTGCATTTCTG
AATGTTCTTCGTCAAACAGGAAACAATGAACTTGTCCAAGAGTTAACAGGCTCTGATTGCTCAGAAAGCA
ATGCAGAGATTGAGAATTTATCACAAGTTGATGGTCCTCAAGTGGAAGAGCAACTTCTTTCAACCACAGT
TCAGCCAAATCTGGAGAAGGAGGTCTGGGGCATGGAGAATAACTCATCAGAATCATCTTTTGCAGATTCT
TCTGTAGTTTCAGAATCAGACACAAGTTTGGCAGAAGGAAGTGTCAGCTGCTTAGATGAAAGTCTTGGAC
ATAACAGCAACATGGGCAGTGATTCAGGCACCATGGGAAGTGATTCAGATGAAGAGAATGTGGCAGCAAG
AGCATCCCCGGAGCCAGAACTCCAGCTCAGGCCTTACCAAATGGAAGTTGCCCAGCCAGCCTTGGAAGGG
AAGAATATCATCATCTGCCTCCCTACAGGGAGTGGAAAAACCAGAGTGGCTGTTTACATTGCCAAGGATC
ACTTAGACAAGAAGAAAAAAGCATCTGAGCCTGGAAAAGTTATAGTTCTTGTCAATAAGGTACTGCTAGT
TGAACAGCTCTTCCGCAAGGAGTTCCAACCATTTTTGAAGAAATGGTATCGTGTTATTGGATTAAGTGGT
GATACCCAACTGAAAATATCATTTCCAGAAGTTGTCAAGTCCTGTGATATTATTATCAGTACAGCTCAAA
TCCTTGAAAACTCCCTCTTAAACTTGGAAAATGGAGAAGATGCTGGTGTTCAATTGTCAGACTTTTCCCT
CATTATCATTGATGAATGTCATCACACCAACAAAGAAGCAGTGTATAATAACATCATGAGGCATTATTTG
ATGCAGAAGTTGAAAAACAATAGACTCAAGAAAGAAAACAAACCAGTGATTCCCCTTCCTCAGATACTGG
GACTAACAGCTTCACCTGGTGTTGGAGGGGCCACGAAGCAAGCCAAAGCTGAAGAACACATTTTAAAACT
ATGTGCCAATCTTGATGCATTTACTATTAAAACTGTTAAAGAAAACCTTGATCAACTGAAAAACCAAATA
CAGGAGCCATGCAAGAAGTTTGCCATTGCAGATGCAACCAGAGAAGATCCATTTAAAGAGAAACTTCTAG
AAATAATGACAAGGATTCAAACTTATTGTCAAATGAGTCCAATGTCAGATTTTGGAACTCAACCCTATGA
ACAATGGGCCATTCAAATGGAAAAAAAAGCTGCAAAAGAAGGAAATCGCAAAGAACGTGTTTGTGCAGAA
CATTTGAGGAAGTACAATGAGGCCCTACAAATTAATGACACAATTCGAATGATAGATGCGTATACTCATC
TTGAAACTTTCTATAATGAAGAGAAAGATAAGAAGTTTGCAGTCATAGAAGATGATAGTGATGAGGGTGG
TGATGATGAGTATTGTGATGGTGATGAAGATGAGGATGATTTAAAGAAACCTTTGAAACTGGATGAAACA
GATAGATTTCTCATGACTTTATTTTTTGAAAACAATAAAATGTTGAAAAGGCTGGCTGAAAACCCAGAAT
ATGAAAATGAAAAGCTGACCAAATTAAGAAATACCATAATGGAGCAATATACTAGGACTGAGGAATCAGC
ACGAGGAATAATCTTTACAAAAACACGACAGAGTGCATATGCGCTTTCCCAGTGGATTACTGAAAATGAA
AAATTTGCTGAAGTAGGAGTCAAAGCCCACCATCTGATTGGAGCTGGACACAGCAGTGAGTTCAAACCCA
TGACACAGAATGAACAAAAAGAAGTCATTAGTAAATTTCGCACTGGAAAAATAAATCTGCTTATCGCTAC
CACAGTGGCAGAAGAAGGTCTGGATATTAAAGAATGTAACATTGTTATCCGTTATGGTCTCGTCACCAAT
GAAATAGCCATGGTCCAGGCCCGTGGTCGAGCCAGAGCTGATGAGAGCACCTACGTCCTGGTTGCTCACA
GTGGTTCAGGAGTTATCGAACATGAGACAGTTAATGATTTCCGAGAGAAGATGATGTATAAAGCTATACA
TTGTGTTCAAAATATGAAACCAGAGGAGTATGCTCATAAGATTTTGGAATTACAGATGCAAAGTATAATG
GAAAAGAAAATGAAAACCAAGAGAAATATT
[375 nt withheld, positions 3741-4115]
TGCTGTTTATTTAGTGATGAGGATGTTTCTCAAGGCAGTTCAGGTGGCTCGAGCGGTGTGAGCGGCTGGC
GGCTGTTCAAGAAGATTAGCTAAGGCCGCGACTCTAGAGTCGACCTGCAGGCATGCAAGCTGATCCGGCT
GCTAACAAAGCCCGAAAGGAAGCTGAGTTGGCTGCTGCCACCGCTGAGCAATAACTAGCATAACCCCTTG
GGGCGGCCGCTTCGAGCAGACATGATAAGATACATTGATGAGTTTGGACAAACCACAACTAGAATGCAGT
GAAAAAAATGCTTTATTTGTGAAATTTGTGATGCTATTGCTTTATTTGTAACCATTATAAGCTGCAATAA
ACAAGTTAACAACAACAATTGCATTCATTTTATGTTTCAGGTTCAGGGGGAGATGTGGGAGGTTTTTTTA
AGCAAGTAAAACCTCTACAAATGTGGTAAAATCGAATTTTAACAAAATATTAACGCTTACAATTTCCTGA
TGCGGTATTTTCTCCTTACGCATCTGTGCGGTATTTCACACCGCATACGCGGATCTGCGCAGCACCATGG
CCTGAAATAACCTCTGAAAGAGGAACTTGGTTAGGTACCTTCTGAGGCGGAAAGAACCAGCTGTGGAATG
TGTGTCAGTTAGGGTGTGGAAAGTCCCCAGGCTCCCCAGCAGGCAGAAGTATGCAAAGCATGCATCTCAA
TTAGTCAGCAACCAGGTGTGGAAAGTCCCCAGGCTCCCCAGCAGGCAGAAGTATGCAAAGCATGCATCTC
AATTAGTCAGCAACCATAGTCCCGCCCCTAACTCCGCCCATCCCGCCCCTAACTCCGCCCAGTTCCGCCC
ATTCTCCGCCCCATGGCTGACTAATTTTTTTTATTTATGCAGAGGCCGAGGCCGCCTCGGCCTCTGAGCT
ATTCCAGAAGTAGTGAGGAGGCTTTTTTGGAGGCCTAGGCTTTTGCAAAAAGCTTAATTAACTGTTGACA
ATTAATCATCGGCATAGTATATCGGCATAGTATAATACGACAAGGTGAGGAACTAAACCCAGGAGGCAGA
TCATGATTGAACAAGATGGATTGCACGCAGGTTCTCCGGCCGCTTGGGTGGAGAGGCTATTCGGCTATGA
CTGGGCACAACAGACAATCGGCTGCTCTGATGCCGCCGTGTTCCGGCTGTCAGCGCAGGGGCGCCCGGTT
CTTTTTGTCAAGACCGACCTGTCCGGTGCCCTGAATGAACTGCAGGACGAGGCAGCGCGGCTATCGTGGC
TGGCCACGACGGGCGTTCCTTGCGCAGCTGTGCTCGACGTTGTCACTGAAGCGGGAAGGGACTGGCTGCT
ATTGGGCGAAGTGCCGGGGCAGGATCTCCTGTCATCTCACCTTGCTCCTGCCGAGAAAGTATCCATCATG
GCTGATGCAATGCGGCGGCTGCATACGCTTGATCCGGCTACCTGCCCATTCGACCACCAAGCGAAACATC
GCATCGAGCGAGCACGTACTCGGATGGAAGCCGGTCTTGTCGATCAGGATGATCTGGACGAAGAGCATCA
GGGGCTCGCGCCAGCCGAACTGTTCGCCAGGCTCAAGGCGCGCATGCCCGACGGCGAGGATCTCGTCGTG
ACCCAYGGCGATGCCTGCTTGCCGAATATCATGGTGGAAAATGGCCGCTTTTCTGGATTCATCGACTGTG
GCCGGCTGGGTGTGGCGGACCGCTATCAGGACATAGCGTTGGCTACCCGTGATATTGCTGAAGAGCTTGG
CGGCGAATGGGCTGACCGCTTCCTCGTGCTTTACGGTATCGCCGCTCCCGATTCGCAGCGCATCGCCTTC
TATCGCCTTCTTGACGAGTTCTTCTGARCKSKACTCTGGGGTTCGAAATGACCGACCAAGCGACGCCCAA
CCTGCCATCACGATGGCCGCAATAAAATATCTTTATTTTCATTACATCTGTGTGTTGGTTTTTTGTGTGA
ATCGATAGCGATAAGGATCCTCTTTGCGCTTGCGTTTTCCCTTGTCCAGATAGCCCAGTAGCTGACATTC
ATCCGGGGTCAGCACCGTTTCTGCGGACTGGCTTTCTACCCGGTATCAGCTCACTCAAAGGCGGTAATAC
GGTTATCCACAGAATCAGGGGATAACGCAGGAAAGAACATGTGAGCAAAAGGCCAGCAAAAGGCCAGGAA
CCGTAAAAAGGCCGCGTTGCTGGCGTTTTTCCATAGGCTCCGCCCCCCTGACGAGCATCACAAAAATCGA
CGCTCAAGTCAGAGGTGGCGAAACCCGACAGGACTATAAAGATACCAGGCGTTTCCCCCTGGAAGCTCCC
TCGTGCGCTCTCCTGTTCCGACCCTGCCGCTTACCGGATACCTGTCCGCCTTTCTCCCTTCGGGAAGCGT
GGCGCTTTCTCATAGCTCACGCTGTAGGTATCTCAGTTCGGTGTAGGTCGTTCGCTCCAAGCTGGGCTGT
GTGCACGAACCCCCCGTTCAGCCCGACCGCTGCGCCTTATCCGGTAACTATCGTCTTGAGTCCAACCCGG
TAAGACACGACTTATCGCCACTGGCAGCAGCCACTGGTAACAGGATTAGCAGAGCGAGGTATGTAGGCGG
TGCTACAGAGTTCTTGAAGTGGTGGCCTAACTACGGCTACACTAGAAGGACAGTATTTGGTATCTGCGCT
CTGCTGAAGCCAGTTACCTTCGGAAAAAGAGTTGGTAGCTCTTGATCCGGCAAACAAACCACCGCTGGTA
GCGGTGGTTTTTTTGTTTGCAAGCAGCAGATTACGCGCAGAAAAAAAGGATTTCAAGAAGATCCTTTGAT
CTTTTCTACGGGGTCTGACGCTCAGTGGAACGAAAACTCACGTTAAGGGATTTTGGTCATGAGATTATCA
AAAAGGATCTTCACCTAGATCCTTTTATAGTCCGGAAATACAGGAACGCACGCTGGATGGCCCTTCGCTG
GGATGGTGAAACCATGAAAAATGGCAGCTTCAGTGGATTAAGTGGGGGTAATGTGGCCTGTACCCTCTGG
TTGCATAGGTATTCATACGGTTAAAATTTATCAGGCGCGATTGCGGCAGTTTTTCGGGTGGTTTGTTGCC
ATTTTTACCTGTCTGCTGCCGTGATCGCGCTGAACGCGTTTTAGCGGTGCGTACAATTAAGGGATTATGG
TAAATCCACTTACTGTCTGCCCTCGTAGCCATCGAGATAAACCGCAGTACTCCGGCCACGATGCGTCCGG
CGTAGAGGATCGAGATCT
Features (pLannotate 1.2.2; 19 found; start..end, strand, type, name):
    140..517     +  enhancer       CMV enhancer: human cytomegalovirus immediate early enhancer
    518..721     +  promoter       CMV promoter: human cytomegalovirus (CMV) immediate early promoter
    857..989     +  intron         chimeric intron: chimera between introns from human β-globin and immunoglobulin heavy chain genes
   1033..1051    +  promoter       T7 promoter: promoter for bacteriophage T7 RNA polymerase
   1065..4139    +  CDS            IFIH1 (sequence partly withheld): IFIH1_HUMAN - Also known as MDA5, RH116. Experimental evidence at protein level: Swiss-Prot protein existence level 1. Innate immune receptor which acts as a cytoplasmic sensor of viral nucleic acids and plays a major role in sensing viral infection and in the activation of a cascade of antiviral responses including the induction of type I interferons and proinflammatory cytokines. Its ligands include mRNA lacking 2'-O-methylation at their 5' cap and long- dsRNA (>1 kb in length). Upon ligand binding it associates with mitochondria antiviral signaling protein (MAVS/IPS1) which activates the IK
   4217..4246    +  misc_feature   MCS (fragment): pUC18/19 multiple cloning site
   4253..4302    +  CDS            SET1 (fragment): solubility-enhancement tag derived from T7 phage gene 10B
   4310..4329    +  terminator     T7 terminator (fragment): transcription terminator for bacteriophage T7 RNA polymerase
   4351..4472    -  polyA_signal   SV40 poly(A) signal: SV40 polyadenylation signal
   4495..4563    -  CDS            large T antigen (fragment): large T antigen from SV40 (simian virus 40)
   4568..4600    +  rep_origin     M13 ori (fragment): M13 bacteriophage origin of replication; arrow indicates direction of (+) strand synthesis
   4601..4652    -  misc_feature   bom (fragment): basis of mobility region from pBR322
   4717..5074    +  promoter       SV40 promoter: SV40 enhancer and early promoter
   5089..5136    +  promoter       EM7 promoter: synthetic bacterial promoter&nbsp
   5168..5962    +  CDS            NeoR/KanR: aminoglycoside phosphotransferase from Tn5; aph(3')-II (or nptII); confers resistance to neomycin, kanamycin, and G418 (Geneticin®)
   6026..6074    +  polyA_signal   poly(A) signal: synthetic polyadenylation signal
   6095..6184    -  CDS            tnpA (fragment): TN5P_ECOLX - Also known as tnp. Experimental evidence at protein level: Swiss-Prot protein existence level 1. Mediates transposition of transposon Tn5 by a 'cut and paste' mechanism. First, the monomeric transposase binds the 19 bp inverted DNA repeats flanking the transposon. Then, dimerization of the DNA- bound transposase creates a synaptic DNA complex. After nicking of the first DNA strand, excision of the transposon proceeds through a series of intermediates. The transposase then mediates the insertion of the transposon at a new site by strand transfer. The activity of the wild- type tran
   6313..6901    -  rep_origin     ori: high-copy-number ColE1/pMB1/pBR322/pUC origin of replication
   7017..7300    +  misc_feature   cer region: ColE1-derived recombination site that helps to maintain plasmids as monomers
