[The description below was written by a language model from this plasmid's Addgene catalogue record and pLannotate feature annotations shown in this document.]
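Description:
IFIH1-HiBiT Fusion Vector is a mammalian expression plasmid built on the pBiT3.1-C [CMV/HiBiT/Blast] backbone, designed to produce human IFIH1 (also known as MDA5), the cytoplasmic RIG-I-like receptor that senses long double-stranded viral RNA and signals through MAVS to induce type I interferon. In the depositor's 7,353 bp sequence, the unmutated IFIH1 open reading frame sits downstream of the CMV immediate-early enhancer and promoter, a chimeric β-globin/immunoglobulin intron that improves expression, and a T7 promoter that allows in vitro transcription. An SV40 polyadenylation signal lies after the insert. The record states that the backbone supplies a C-terminal HiBiT tag. This short peptide complements the LgBiT polypeptide to reconstitute NanoLuc luciferase activity, so the tagged protein can be quantified by luminescence. The annotation software did not call the tag as a separate feature, presumably because it is so small.

The plasmid replicates in E. coli from a high-copy ColE1/pUC-type origin, with a cer site that helps resolve multimers. Bacterial selection is with kanamycin, through a neo/nptII gene driven by tandem SV40 and EM7 promoters. The catalogue lists blasticidin as the mammalian selectable marker, but neither feature table annotates a blasticidin resistance gene; the only drug marker detected in the depositor sequence is neo, a discrepancy the record does not resolve.

The repository's long-read result also differs from the depositor sequence. At 15,976 nt it is more than twice as long and contains two origins, two neo genes and two IFIH1 copies, along with a NanoLuc coding sequence, a chloramphenicol resistance gene and EF-1α promoter elements. This suggests a chimeric or mixed assembly involving related constructs, not the plasmid described, so the depositor sequence is the better guide to the intended design.
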