Addgene plasmid #236902: IFIH1-HiBiT Fusion Vector
Purpose: Express IFIH1-HiBiT in Mammalian Cells under a CMV promoter
Depositing lab: Promega Corporation.
Backbone
  Vector backbone: pBiT3.1-C [CMV/HiBiT/Blast] Vector
  Vector type: Mammalian Expression
  Selectable markers: Blasticidin
Growth in bacteria
  Bacterial resistance: Kanamycin, 50 μg/mL
  Growth temperature: 37°C
  Growth strain: DH5alpha
  Copy number: High Copy
Gene/Insert
  Gene/Insert name: IFIH1
  Species: H. sapiens (human)
  Mutation: None
  Entrez Gene: IFIH1 (a.k.a. AGS7, Hlcd, IDDM19, IMD95, MDA-5, MDA5, RLR-2, SGMRT1)
  Promoter: CMV
  Tag / fusion protein: HiBiT (C terminal on backbone)
  Cloning method: Other
Terms and licenses: Academic/Nonprofit Terms; Industry Terms
How to cite: IFIH1-HiBiT Fusion Vector was a gift from Promega Corporation (Addgene plasmid # 236902)
